Addgene plasmid #180710: pMYT057
Purpose: Spacer cassette with ConLS and ConR1 connectors to be used in the Dueber YTK and Ellis MYT systems
Depositing lab: Tom Ellis. Depositing organization: Imperial College London. Publication: A Multiplex MoClo Toolkit for Extensive and Flexible Engineering of Saccharomyces cerevisiae. Shaw WM, Khalil AS, Ellis T. ACS Synth Biol. 2023 Nov 6. doi: 10.1021/acssynbio.3c00423. PubMed 37930278.
Backbone
  Vector backbone: pYTK095
  Backbone manufacturer: John Dueber
  Vector type: Synthetic Biology
Growth in bacteria
  Bacterial resistance: Ampicillin, 100 μg/mL
  Growth temperature: 37°C
  Growth strain: DH5alpha
  Copy number: High Copy
Gene/Insert
  Gene/Insert name: S/1 Spacer Cassette
  Species: Synthetic
  Cloning method: Restriction Enzyme; 5′ cloning site Unknown (unknown if destroyed)
Terms and licenses: Academic/Nonprofit Terms; Industry Terms: Not Available to Industry
How to cite: pMYT057 was a gift from Tom Ellis (Addgene plasmid # 180710 ; http://n2t.net/addgene:180710 ; RRID:Addgene_180710)
