[The description below was written by a language model from this plasmid's Addgene catalogue record and pLannotate feature annotations shown in this document.]
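Description:
pMYT057 is a small (about 2.3 kb) synthetic biology plasmid built on the pYTK095 backbone from the yeast MoClo toolkit (YTK). It serves as a cassette-level part in the hierarchical Golden Gate assembly schemes of the YTK and the Multiplex Yeast Toolkit (MYT) for engineering Saccharomyces cerevisiae. It is propagated in E. coli as a high-copy plasmid using a ColE1/pUC-type origin of replication. Selection is with ampicillin, through a β-lactamase gene expressed from its native bla promoter. The annotation also flags a roughly 50 bp fragment resembling the RSF1030 origin. This short partial match is unlikely to be a functional second replicon. No yeast origin, yeast marker or expression element is annotated, consistent with a plasmid intended purely as an assembly intermediate maintained in bacteria.

The payload is the synthetic "S/1 Spacer Cassette", a filler sequence flanked by the ConLS and ConR1 assembly connectors. It is not annotated in the feature table and presumably lies in the unannotated region between the resistance gene and the origin. In the MoClo scheme, connectors define the position of each transcription unit cassette and direct the order in which cassettes are joined into a multigene plasmid. ConLS marks the start position and ConR1 links to the next cassette in the series. A spacer cassette carrying these connectors therefore occupies the first slot without contributing a gene. This lets users complete a multigene assembly when fewer transcription units are needed than the destination format expects, or hold a position open while keeping the connector order intact. The record does not describe the composition of the spacer itself or the restriction sites used to build it.
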