Features (pLannotate 1.2.2; 4 found; start..end, strand, type, name):
     36..624     -  rep_origin     ori: high-copy-number ColE1/pMB1/pBR322/pUC origin of replication
    727..831     +  promoter       AmpR promoter: bla
    832..1692    +  CDS            AmpR: β-lactamase; bla; confers resistance to ampicillin, carbenicillin, and related antibiotics
   2237..2288    -  rep_origin     RSF ori (fragment): Plasmids containing the RSF 1030 origin of replication can be propagated in E. coli cells that contain additional plasmids with compatible origins.
>Addgene plasmid #180710 | pMYT057 | addgene full sequence | sequence record 369614 | Addgene NGS Result
GCCAGGAACCGTAAAAAGGCCGCGTTGCTGGCGTTTTTCCATAGGCTCCGCCCCCCTGACGAGCATCACA
AAAATCGACGCTCAAGTCAGAGGTGGCGAAACCCGACAGGACTATAAAGATACCAGGCGTTTCCCCCTGG
AAGCTCCCTCGTGCGCTCTCCTGTTCCGACCCTGCCGCTTACCGGATACCTGTCCGCCTTTCTCCCTTCG
GGAAGCGTGGCGCTTTCTCATAGCTCACGCTGTAGGTATCTCAGTTCGGTGTAGGTCGTTCGCTCCAAGC
TGGGCTGTGTGCACGAACCCCCCGTTCAGCCCGACCGCTGCGCCTTATCCGGTAACTATCGTCTTGAGTC
CAACCCGGTAAGACACGACTTATCGCCACTGGCAGCAGCCACTGGTAACAGGATTAGCAGAGCGAGGTAT
GTAGGCGGTGCTACAGAGTTCTTGAAGTGGTGGCCTAACTACGGCTACACTAGAAGAACAGTATTTGGTA
TCTGCGCTCTGCTGAAGCCAGTTACCTTCGGAAAAAGAGTTGGTAGCTCTTGATCCGGCAAACAAACCAC
CGCTGGTAGCGGTGGTTTTTTTGTTTGCAAGCAGCAGATTACGCGCAGAAAAAAAGGATCTCAAGAAGAT
CCTTTGATCTTTTCTACGGGGTCTGACGCTCAGTGGAACGAAAACTCACGTTAAGGGATTTTGGTCATGA
CAGGTGGCACTTTTCGGGGAAATGTGCGCGGAACCCCTATTTGTTTATTTTTCTAAATACATTCAAATAT
GTATCCGCTCATGAGACAATAACCCTGATAAATGCTTCAATAATATTGAAAAAGGAAGAGTATGAGTATT
CAACATTTCCGTGTCGCCCTTATTCCCTTTTTTGCGGCATTTTGCCTTCCTGTTTTTGCTCACCCAGAAA
CGCTGGTGAAAGTAAAAGATGCTGAAGATCAGTTGGGTGCACGAGTGGGTTACATCGAACTGGATCTCAA
CAGCGGTAAGATCCTTGAGAGTTTTCGCCCCGAAGAACGTTTTCCAATGATGAGCACTTTTAAAGTTCTG
CTATGTGGCGCGGTATTATCCCGTATTGACGCCGGGCAAGAGCAACTCGGTCGCCGCATACACTATTCTC
AGAATGACTTGGTTGAGTACTCACCAGTCACAGAAAAGCATCTTACGGATGGCATGACAGTAAGAGAATT
ATGCAGTGCTGCCATAACCATGAGTGATAACACTGCGGCCAACTTACTTCTGACAACGATCGGAGGACCG
AAGGAGCTAACCGCTTTTTTGCACAACATGGGGGATCATGTAACTCGCCTTGATCGTTGGGAACCGGAGC
TGAATGAAGCCATACCAAACGACGAGCGTGACACCACGATGCCTGTAGCAATGGCAACAACGTTGCGCAA
ACTATTAACTGGCGAACTACTTACTCTAGCTTCCCGGCAACAATTAATAGACTGGATGGAGGCGGATAAA
GTTGCAGGACCACTTCTGCGCTCGGCCCTTCCGGCTGGCTGGTTTATTGCTGATAAATCTGGAGCCGGTG
AGCGTGGGTCCCGCGGTATCATTGCAGCACTGGGGCCAGATGGTAAGCCCTCCCGTATCGTAGTTATCTA
CACGACGGGGAGTCAGGCAACTATGGATGAACGAAATAGACAGATCGCTGAGATAGGTGCCTCACTGATT
AAGCATTGGTAACTGTCAGACCAAGTTTACTCATATATACTTTAGATTGATTTAAAACTTCATTTTTAAT
TTAAAAGGATCTAGGTGAAGATCCTTTTTGATAATCGCGGCCGCTAACTGCCTTGATCTGTCGGGTGTCT
GCTTCTCTCACAGGCTTAGGTGGATCTGCTGTCCCCAGTCAGTGCGGTCATCATGCAGTCATCCGAGCGT
GTATTGCACACATTTGTTTGGCGCATGATGAGCCGTGATGACCCCGTGCAGCAAACGAGGACCGATTAGC
TGCAGGACTACTAGTAGCTCGTCTCATTGGCTATGCCTGCGCGTACCGCCACGGTAGCATCAGATGCGGA
TATCAGTGAGACGCAGTTCTAGAACGTGAATTCGACCTAGCCACATTTCCAAGGCGTATTGCGACGAATT
GCCACGTTGTCGCAGTGTCTGTACTGTGGGTTAATGTCTGTGATCGCCGTCGTGAGTTCGTGTCATCCGC
GCATGATTCAGATGGTCCTGGAGATCGTTGCTTGTACCGGCTGTTTGTGGCTCTACCAGCGGCCGCACGG
TTATCCACAGAATCAGGGGATAACGCAGGAAAGAACATGTGAGCAAAAGGCCAGCAAAAG
